Addgene plasmid #244771: CL20_mEGFP_Vidr_004
Purpose: Express mEGFP-tagged intrinsically disordered protein (IDR), Vidr_004, derived from human protein CMTA2
Depositing lab: Richard Kriwacki. Depositing organization: St. Jude Children's Research Hospital. Publication: Proteome-wide computational analyses reveal links between protein condensate formation and RNA biology. Maiti S, Tripathi S, Baggett DW, Phillips AH, Park CG, Wang J, Wahiduzzaman, Freyaldenhoven WT, Kinger S, Pioso BJ, Bollinger JC, Somjee R, Lang B, Babu MM, Kriwacki RW. Sci Adv. 2025 Dec 5;11(49):eady1420. doi: 10.1126/sciadv.ady1420. Epub 2025 Dec 3. PubMed 41337585.
Backbone
  Vector backbone: CL20
  Vector type: Mammalian Expression
Growth in bacteria
  Bacterial resistance: Ampicillin, 100 μg/mL
  Growth temperature: 37°C
  Growth strain: NEB Stable
  Copy number: High Copy
Gene/Insert
  Gene/Insert name: Vidr_004
  Species: H. sapiens (human)
  Mutation: Unmutated
  Tag / fusion protein: monomeric EGFP (N terminal on insert)
  Cloning method: Restriction Enzyme; 5′ cloning site Unknown (unknown if destroyed)
Terms and licenses: Academic/Nonprofit Terms; Industry Terms: Not Available to Industry
Depositor comments: CMTA2_244_495
How to cite: CL20_mEGFP_Vidr_004 was a gift from Richard Kriwacki (Addgene plasmid # 244771 ; http://n2t.net/addgene:244771 ; RRID:Addgene_244771)
