[The description below was written by a language model from this plasmid's Addgene catalogue record and pLannotate feature annotations shown in this document.]
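Description:
CL20_mEGFP_Vidr_004 is a mammalian expression plasmid built on the CL20 backbone. The catalogue lists it only as a mammalian expression vector, but the feature table shows the architecture of an HIV-1-derived, self-inactivating lentiviral transfer vector. In bacteria it is maintained through a high-copy ColE1/pUC-type origin and selected with ampicillin via the β-lactamase gene. The use of a recombination-deficient cloning strain fits the presence of repeated LTR sequences. Remnants of lac regulatory elements, an SV40 origin and an SV40 poly(A) signal are also annotated in the backbone.

The viral portion starts with a CMV enhancer fused to a truncated 5' LTR. This arrangement typically drives Tat-independent transcription of the vector genome in packaging cells. It is followed by the Ψ packaging signal with a partial gag region, the cPPT/CTS element that aids nuclear import, and the Rev response element for Rev-dependent export of unspliced RNA. The cassette ends in a ΔU3 3' LTR fragment with a downstream rabbit β-globin poly(A) signal.

Between these elements, an internal CMV enhancer/promoter drives an open reading frame encoding monomeric EGFP fused to the N terminus of Vidr_004. This insert is an unmutated intrinsically disordered region from the human transcription activator CAMTA2 (CMTA2), given in the depositor's notes as residues 244–495. No mammalian selection marker is annotated.

The stated purpose is to express this mEGFP-tagged IDR. The associated study concerns links between protein condensate formation and RNA biology, so the fluorescent tag presumably allows the IDR's localisation and any condensate-like behaviour to be imaged in cells, either after transfection or, given the vector design, after lentiviral transduction.
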