Features (pLannotate 1.2.2; 29 found; start..end, strand, type, name):
      1..589     +  rep_origin     ori: high-copy-number ColE1/pMB1/pBR322/pUC origin of replication
    772..826     +  CDS            lacI (fragment): lac repressor; lacI; The lac repressor binds to the lac operator to inhibit transcription in E. coli. This inhibition can be relieved by adding lactose or isopropyl-β-D-thiogalactopyranoside (IPTG).
    828..962     -  polyA_signal   SV40 poly(A) signal: SV40 polyadenylation signal
    982..1117    -  rep_origin     SV40 ori: SV40 origin of replication
   1141..1163    -  promoter       SV40 promoter (fragment): SV40 enhancer and early promoter
   1170..1209    +  CDS            lacI (fragment): lac repressor; lacI; The lac repressor binds to the lac operator to inhibit transcription in E. coli. This inhibition can be relieved by adding lactose or isopropyl-β-D-thiogalactopyranoside (IPTG).
   1222..1243    +  protein_bind   CAP binding site: CAP binding activates transcription in the presence of cAMP. E. coli catabolite activator protein
   1258..1288    +  promoter       lac promoter: promoter for the E. coli lac operon
   1296..1312    +  protein_bind   lac operator: The lac repressor binds to the lac operator to inhibit transcription in E. coli. This inhibition can be relieved by adding lactose or isopropyl-β-D-thiogalactopyranoside (IPTG). lac repressor encoded by lacI
   1697..1752    -  polyA_signal   β-globin poly(A) signal: rabbit β-globin polyadenylation signal (Gil and Proudfoot, 1987)
   1838..1973    -  LTR            3' LTR (ΔU3) (fragment): self-inactivating 3' long terminal repeat (LTR) from HIV-1
   1975..2043    -  CDS            nef (fragment): NEF_HV1Z2 - Experimental evidence at protein level: Swiss-Prot protein existence level 1. Extracellular Nef protein targets CD4(+) T-lymphocytes for apoptosis by interacting with CXCR4 surface receptors. From Human immunodeficiency virus type 1 group M subtype D (isolate Z2/CDC-Z34) (HIV-1).
   2069..2824    -  CDS            CAMTA2 (fragment): CMTA2_HUMAN - Also known as KIAA0909. Experimental evidence at protein level: Swiss-Prot protein existence level 1. Transcription activator. May act as tumor suppressor. From Homo sapiens (Human).
   2867..3583    -  CDS            mEGFP: mEGFP is a basic (constitutively fluorescent) green fluorescent protein published in 2002, derived from Aequorea victoria. It has moderate acid sensitivity.
   3597..3634    -  misc_feature   MCS (fragment): multiple cloning site
   3633..3649    -  promoter       tight TRE promoter (fragment): Tet-responsive promoter PTight, consisting of seven tet operator sequences followed by the minimal CMV promoter
   3665..3868    -  promoter       CMV promoter: human cytomegalovirus (CMV) immediate early promoter
   3869..4172    -  enhancer       CMV enhancer: human cytomegalovirus immediate early enhancer
   4240..4256    -  misc_feature   MCS (fragment): multiple cloning site
   4256..4281    -  CDS            Rev (fragment): human immunodeficiency virus 1 (HIV-1) Rev protein; rev; enhances nuclear export of unspliced and incompletely spliced viral mRNAs
   4658..4891    -  misc_feature   RRE: The Rev response element (RRE) of HIV-1 allows for Rev-dependent mRNA export from the nucleus to the cytoplasm.
   5025..5108    -  CDS            vif (fragment): VIF_HV1BR - Experimental evidence at protein level: Swiss-Prot protein existence level 1. Counteracts the innate antiviral activity of host APOBEC3F and APOBEC3G. Forms a complex with host APOBEC3F and APOBEC3G thus preventing the entry of these lethally hypermutating enzymes into progeny virions. Recruits an active E3 ubiquitin ligase complex composed of elongin BC, CUL5, and RBX2 to induce polyubiquitination of APOBEC3G and APOBEC3F. In turn, they are directed to the 26S proteasome for degradation. Vif interaction with APOBEC3G also blocks its cytidine deaminase activity in a proteasome-inde
   5251..5368    -  misc_feature   cPPT/CTS: central polypurine tract and central termination sequence of HIV-1
   5517..5876    -  CDS            HIV-1 gag (fragment): gag protein from human immunodeficiency virus 1; gag
   5860..5985    -  misc_feature   HIV-1 Ψ: packaging signal of human immunodeficiency virus type 1
   6032..6289    -  LTR            5' LTR (truncated): truncated 5' long terminal repeat (LTR) from HIV-1
   6291..6670    -  enhancer       CMV enhancer: human cytomegalovirus immediate early enhancer
   6701..6805    +  promoter       AmpR promoter: bla
   6806..7666    +  CDS            AmpR: β-lactamase; bla; confers resistance to ampicillin, carbenicillin, and related antibiotics
>Addgene plasmid #244771 | CL20_mEGFP_Vidr_004 | addgene full sequence | sequence record 488234 | Addgene NGS Result
TTGAGATCCTTTTTTTCTGCGCGTAATCTGCTGCTTGCAAACAAAAAAACCACCGCTACCAGCGGTGGTT
TGTTTGCCGGATCAAGAGCTACCAACTCTTTTTCCGAAGGTAACTGGCTTCAGCAGAGCGCAGATACCAA
ATACTGTTCTTCTAGTGTAGCCGTAGTTAGGCCACCACTTCAAGAACTCTGTAGCACCGCCTACATACCT
CGCTCTGCTAATCCTGTTACCAGTGGCTGCTGCCAGTGGCGATAAGTCGTGTCTTACCGGGTTGGACTCA
AGACGATAGTTACCGGATAAGGCGCAGCGGTCGGGCTGAACGGGGGGTTCGTGCACACAGCCCAGCTTGG
AGCGAACGACCTACACCGAACTGAGATACCTACAGCGTGAGCTATGAGAAAGCGCCACGCTTCCCGAAGG
GAGAAAGGCGGACAGGTATCCGGTAAGCGGCAGGGTCGGAACAGGAGAGCGCACGAGGGAGCTTCCAGGG
GGAAACGCCTGGTATCTTTATAGTCCTGTCGGGTTTCGCCACCTCTGACTTGAGCGTCGATTTTTGTGAT
GCTCGTCAGGGGGGCGGAGCCTATGGAAAAACGCCAGCAACGCGGCCTTTTTACGGTTCCTGGCCTTTTG
CTGGCCTTTTGCTCACATGTTCTTTCCTGCGTTATCCCCTGATTCTGTGGATAACCGTATTACCGCCTTT
GAGTGAGCTGATACCGCTCGCCGCAGCCGAACGACCGAGCGCAGCGAGTCAGTGAGCGAGGAAGCGGAAG
AGCGCCCAATACGCAAACCGCCTCTCCCCGCGCGTTGGCCGATTCATTAATGCAGCGGATCCAGACATGA
TAAGATACATTGATGAGTTTGGACAAACCACAACTAGAATGCAGTGAAAAAAATGCTTTATTTGTGAAAT
TTGTGATGCTATTGCTTTATTTGTAACCATTATAAGCTGCAATAAACAAGTTAGCTTTTTGCAAAAGCCT
AGGCCTCCAAAAAAGCCTCCTCACTACTTCTGGAATAGCTCAGAGGCCGAGGCGGCCTCGGCCTCTGCAT
AAATAAAAAAAATTAGTCAGCCATGGGGCGGAGAATGGGCGGAACTGGGCGGAGTTAGGGGCGGGATGGG
CGGAGTTAGGGGCGGGACTATGGTTGCTGACTAATTGAGATGCGGATCCGCTGGCACGACAGGTTTCCCG
ACTGGAAAGCGGGCAGTGAGCGCAACGCAATTAATGTGAGTTAGCTCACTCATTAGGCACCCCAGGCTTT
ACACTTTATGCTTCCGGCTCGTATGTTGTGTGGAATTGTGAGCGGATAACAATTTCACACAGGAAACAGC
TATGACCATGATTACGCCAAGCTTGGGCTGCAGGTCGAGGGATCTCCATAAGAGAAGAGGGACAGCTATG
ACTGGGAGTAGTCAGGAGAGGAGGAAAAATCTGGCTAGTAAAACATGTAAGGAAAATTTTAGGGATGTTA
AAGAAAAAAATAACACAAAACAAAATATAAAAAAAATCTAACCTCAAGTCAAGGCTTTTCTATGGAATAA
GGAATGGACAGCAGGGGGCTGTTTCATATACTGATGACCTCTTTATAGCCAACCTTTGTTCATGGCAGCC
AGCATATGGGCATATGTTGCCAAACTCTAAACCAAATACTCATTCTGATGTTTTAAATGATTTGCCCTCC
CATATGTCCTTCCGAGTGAGAGACACAAAAAATTCCAACACACTATTGCAATGAAAATAAATTTCCTTTA
TTAGCCAGAAGTCAGATGCTCAAGGGGCTTCATGATGTCCCCATAATTTTTGGCAGAGGGAAAAAGATCT
GCTAGCTCGAGCAGCTGAAGCTTTATTGAGGCTTAAGCAGTGGGTTCCCTAGTTAGCCAGAGAGCTCCCA
GGCTCAGATCTGGTCTAACCAGAGAGACCCAGTACAGGCAAAAAGCAGATCTTGTCTTCTTTGGGAGTGA
ATTAGCCCTTCCAGTCCCCCCTTTTCTTTTAAAAAGTGGCTAAGATCTACAGCTGCCTTGTAAGTCATTG
GTCTTAAAGGTACCGTAATCTTATCTAGAACCGGTTCAAGCACCCACTGGGCCGCCAAAAAGTGCTTCCC
CACGTCCCACACGGCTGGAAGGCTCCAGCGGCGCTGGAGACGGAGGTGGAGATGGTGGGGGAGACGGAAT
AGGAGGTGCTGCTCCATGACCCTTTAATTCCTCACCACTATCATCATCTTGAATGAAAAAGCAGTTTCCA
CGGCGCCCGCCAGCAACGCTTTGGGGAGGAGGTCCACGTGCAGCGGCTTGCGGCTCTAACGCTGCCGCAG
GCTCCAACGCACTACATGGAGTGTGAGCGGCTTCGGCTTCTGGGAAATCGGGACTGACTCCCTGGCCTCC
TCCATAAGTCTGTCCGCGCTGCGGCGAGTTCAGGAAGCGGTCCGGATCAAAAGCAGGACTTGGCGGCGCC
GGGGGTGCACTTGGTTCTGTTCCAACAACTACTGCCAAGCTCATTGAGGGGCGCGGATCTGCCTGAGGGG
CAAGGTGACGAGTAGGCGTTAATCCACCAGCACGCTGTTCCAGTCCGGTCAAAAGCAGAATTGCCGTTCC
ACCGCGCGAACTGCCACCGCGGCTTGTCGGGGGACTCGGACGGATCTCCAATGGCTCCGCAAAACCCGAA
GAACTACTTGAAGAACTGCTACTCGGTGAAGTGTGCGCTTTGGGAAGTTCAGGCGGCAGTGGAGCGATCA
GTGGAGGTGGTTCGGGGGGGTGGGCGTGCGGAATACTGGTCAATGTCAGAGCACGTGGTTCAACTTTGGG
TGAGATAATGCGATGTTTGGTTGACCGGGAAGCGGCCGCACTTCCCCCGGAGCCTCCGCTTCCGCCCTTG
TACAGCTCGTCCATGCCGAGAGTGATCCCGGCGGCGGTCACGAACTCCAGCAGGACCATGTGATCGCGCT
TCTCGTTGGGGTCTTTGCTCAGCTTGGACTGGGTGCTCAGGTAGTGGTTGTCGGGCAGCAGCACGGGGCC
GTCGCCGATGGGGGTGTTCTGCTGGTAGTGGTCGGCGAGCTGCACGCTGCCGTCCTCGATGTTGTGGCGG
ATCTTGAAGTTCACCTTGATGCCGTTCTTCTGCTTGTCGGCCATGATATAGACGTTGTGGCTGTTGTAGT
TGTACTCCAGCTTGTGCCCCAGGATGTTGCCGTCCTCCTTGAAGTCGATGCCCTTCAGCTCGATGCGGTT
CACCAGGGTGTCGCCCTCGAACTTCACCTCGGCGCGGGTCTTGTAGTTGCCGTCGTCCTTGAAGAAGATG
GTGCGCTCCTGGACGTAGCCTTCGGGCATGGCGGACTTGAAGAAGTCGTGCTGCTTCATGTGGTCGGGGT
AGCGGCTGAAGCACTGCACGCCGTAGGTCAGGGTGGTCACGAGGGTGGGCCAGGGCACGGGCAGCTTGCC
GGTGGTGCAGATGAACTTCAGGGTCAGCTTGCCGTAGGTGGCATCGCCCTCGCCCTCGCCGGACACGCTG
AACTTGTGGCCGTTTACGTCGCCGTCCAGCTCGACCAGGATGGGCACCACCCCGGTGAACAGCTCCTCGC
CCTTGCTCACCATGGTGGCGACCGGTGGATCCCGGGCCCGCGGTACCGTCGACTGCAGAATTCGGTTCAC
TAAACGAGCCCGGTTCACTAAACGAGCTCTGCTTATATAGACCTCCCACCGTACACGCCTACCGCCCATT
TGCGTCAATGGGGCGGAGTTGTTACGACATTTTGGAAAGTCCCGTTGATTTTGGTGCCAAAACAAACTCC
CATTGACGTCAATGGGGTGGAGACTTGGAAATCCCCGTGAGTCAAACCGCTATCCACGCCCATTGATGTA
CTGCCAAAACCGCATCACCATGGTAATAGCGATGACTAATACGTAGATGTACTGCCAAGTAGGAAAGTCC
CATAAGGTCATGTACTGGGCATAATGCCAGGCGGGCCATTTACCGTCATTGACGTCAATAGGGGGCGTAC
TTGGCATATGATACACTTGATGTACTGCCAAGTGGGCAGTTTACCGTAAATACTCCACCCATTGACGTCA
ATGGAAAGTCCCTATTGGCGTTACTATGGGAACATACGTCATTATTGACGTCAATGGGCGGGGGTCGTTG
GGCGGTCAGCCAGGCGGGCCATTTACCGTAAGTTATGTAACGCGGAACTCCATATATGGGCTATGAACTA
ATGACCCCGTAATTGATTACTATTAATAACTAGCACGCGTTCGAAGCTTGAGCTCGGTCCCCTCGGGGTT
GGGAGGTGGGTCTGAAACGATAATGGTGAATATCCCTGCCTAACTCTATTCACTATAGAAAGTACAGCAA
AAACTATTCTTAAACCTACCAAGCCTCCTACTATCATTATGAATAATTTTATATACCACAGCCAATTTGT
TATGTTAAACCAATTCCACAAACTTGCCCATTTATCTAATTCCAATAATTCTTGTTCATTCTTTTCTTGC
TGGTTTTGCGATTCTTCAATTAAGGAGTGTATTAAGCTTGTGTAATTGTTAATTTCTCTGTCCCACTCCA
TCCAGGTCGTGTGATTCCAAATCTGTTCCAGAGATTTATTACTCCAACTAGCATTCCAAGGCACAGCAGT
GGTGCAAATGAGTTTTCCAGAGCAACCCCAAATCCCCAGGAGCTGTTGATCCTTTAGGTATCTTTCCACA
GCCAGGATTCTTGCCTGGAGCTGCTTGATGCCCCAGACTGTGAGTTGCAACAGATGCTGTTGCGCCTCAA
TAGCCCTCAGCAAATTGTTCTGCTGCTGCACTATACCAGACAATAATTGTCTGGCCTGTACCGTCAGCGT
CATTGACGCTGCGCCCATAGTGCTTCCTGCTGCTCCCAAGAACCCAAGGAACAAAGCTCCTATTCCCACT
GCTCTTTTTTCTCTCTGCACCACTCTTCTCTTTGCCTTGGTGGGTGCTACTCCTAATGGTTCAATTTTTA
CTACTTTATATTTATATAATTCACTTCTCCAATTGTCCCTCATATCTCCTCCTTATGGTGTTTTACTAAA
CTTTTCCATGTTCTAATCCTCATCCTGTCTACTTGCCACACAATCATCACCTGCCATCTGTTTTCCATAA
TCCCTAATGATCTTTGCTTTTCTTCTTGGCACTACTTTTATGTCACTATTATCTTGTATTACTACTGCCC
CTTCACCTTTCCAGAGGAGCTTTGCTGGTCCTTTCCAAAGTGGATTTCTGCTGTCCCTGTAATAAACCCG
AAAATTTTGAATTTTTGTAATTTGTTTTTGTAATTCTTTAGTTTGTATGTCTGTTGCTATTATGTCTACT
ATTCTTTCCCCTGCACTGTACCCCCCAATCCCCCCTTTTCTTTTAAAATTGTGGATGAATACTGCCATTT
GTACTGCTGTCTTAAGATGTTCAGCCTGATCTCTTACCTGTCCTATAATTTTCTTTAATTCTTTATTCAT
AGATTCTACTACTCCTTGACTTTGGGGATTGTAGGGAATTTCCAGGTCTGAAGATCCTGCTGCTTGCTGT
GCTTTTTTCTTACTTTTGTTTTGCTCTTCCTCTATCTTGTCTAAAGCTTCCTTGGTGTCTTTTATCTCTA
TCCTTTGATGCACACAATAGAGGGTTGCTACTGTATTATATAATGATCTAAGTTCTTCTGATCCTGTCTG
AAGGGATGGTTGTAGCTGTCCCAGTATTTGTCTACAGCCTTCTGATGTTTCTAACAGGCCAGTATTAACT
GCGAATCGTTCTAGCTCCCTGCTTGCCCATACTATATGTTTTAATTTATATTTTTTCTTTCCCCCTGGCC
TTAACCGAATTTTTTCCCATCGCGATCTAATTCTCCCCCGCTTAATACTGACGCTCTCGCACCCATCTCT
CTCCTTCTAGCCTCCGCTAGTCAAAATTTTTGGCGTACTCACCAGTCGCCGCCCCTCGCCTCTTGCCGTG
CGCGCTTCAGCAAGCCGAGTCCTGCGTCGAGAGAGCTCCTCTGGTTTCCCTTTCGCTTTCAAGTCCCTGT
TCGGGCGCCACTGCTAGAGATTTTCCACACTGACTAAAAGGGTCTGAGGGATCTCTAGTTACCAGAGTCA
CACAACAGACGGGCACACACTACTTGAAGCACTCAAGGCAAGCTTTATTGAGGCTTAAGCAGTGGGTTCC
CTAGTTAGCCAGAGAGCTCCCAGGCTCAGATCTGGTCTAACCAGAGAGACCCAGTACAGGCAAAAAGCAG
CTGCTTATATGCAGGATCTGAGGGCTCGCCACTCCCCAGTCCCGCCCAGGCCACGCCTCCCATGGTAATA
GCGATGACTAATACGTAGATGTACTGCCAAGTAGGAAAGTCCCATAAGGTCATGTACTGGGCATAATGCC
AGGCGGGCCATTTACCGTCATTGACGTCAATAGGGGGCGTACTTGGCATATGATACACTTGATGTACTGC
CAAGTGGGCAGTTTACCGTAAATACTCCACCCATTGACGTCAATGGAAAGTCCCTATTGGCGTTACTATG
GGAACATACGTCATTATTGACGTCAATGGGCGGGGGTCGTTGGGCGGTCAGCCAGGCGGGCCATTTACCG
TAAGTTATGTAACGCGGAACTCCATATATGGGCTATGAACTAATGACCCCGTAATTGATTACTATTAATA
ACTAGTCAATAATCAATGTCGACCCAGGTGGCACTTTTCGGGGAAATGTGCGCGGAACCCCTATTTGTTT
ATTTTTCTAAATACATTCAAATATGTATCCGCTCATGAGACAATAACCCTGATAAATGCTTCAATAATAT
TGAAAAAGGAAGAGTATGAGTATTCAACATTTCCGTGTCGCCCTTATTCCCTTTTTTGCGGCATTTTGCC
TTCCTGTTTTTGCTCACCCAGAAACGCTGGTGAAAGTAAAAGATGCTGAAGATCAGTTGGGTGCACGAGT
GGGTTACATCGAACTGGATCTCAACAGCGGTAAGATCCTTGAGAGTTTTCGCCCCGAAGAACGTTTTCCA
ATGATGAGCACTTTTAAAGTTCTGCTATGTGGCGCGGTATTATCCCGTATTGACGCCGGGCAAGAGCAAC
TCGGTCGCCGCATACACTATTCTCAGAATGACTTGGTTGAGTACTCACCAGTCACAGAAAAGCATCTTAC
GGATGGCATGACAGTAAGAGAATTATGCAGTGCTGCCATAACCATGAGTGATAACACTGCGGCCAACTTA
CTTCTGACAACGATCGGAGGACCGAAGGAGCTAACCGCTTTTTTGCACAACATGGGGGATCATGTAACTC
GCCTTGATCGTTGGGAACCGGAGCTGAATGAAGCCATACCAAACGACGAGCGTGACACCACGATGCCTGT
AGCAATGGCAACAACGTTGCGCAAACTATTAACTGGCGAACTACTTACTCTAGCTTCCCGGCAACAATTA
ATAGACTGGATGGAGGCGGATAAAGTTGCAGGACCACTTCTGCGCTCGGCCCTTCCGGCTGGCTGGTTTA
TTGCTGATAAATCTGGAGCCGGTGAGCGTGGGTCTCGCGGTATCATTGCAGCACTGGGGCCAGATGGTAA
GCCCTCCCGTATCGTAGTTATCTACACGACGGGGAGTCAGGCAACTATGGATGAACGAAATAGACAGATC
GCTGAGATAGGTGCCTCACTGATTAAGCATTGGTAACTGTCAGACCAAGTTTACTCATATATACTTTAGA
TTGATTTAAAACTTCATTTTTAATTTAAAAGGATCTAGGTGAAGATCCTTTTTGATAATCTCATGACCAA
AATCCCTTAACGTGAGTTTTCGTTCCACTGAGCGTCAGACCCCGTAGAAAAGATCAAAGGATCTTC
